Addgene plasmid #152617: pGBW-m4134550
Purpose: Mammalian expression plasmid for SARS-CoV-2 N (nucleocapsid)
Depositing lab: Ginkgo Bioworks & Benjie Chen. Depositing organization: Ginkgo Bioworks.
Backbone
  Vector backbone: pTwist_CMV_Puro_6
  Backbone size w/o insert (bp): 6080
  Vector type: Mammalian Expression
  Selectable markers: Puromycin
Growth in bacteria
  Bacterial resistance: Ampicillin, 100 μg/mL
  Growth temperature: 37°C
  Growth strain: DH5alpha
  Copy number: High Copy
Gene/Insert
  Gene/Insert name: SARS-CoV-2 N (nucleocapsid) (alt names: nucleocapsid phosphoprotein; N protein)
  Species: Severe acute respiratory syndrome coronavirus 2
  Insert size (bp): 1253
  Mutation: wt
  Entrez Gene: N (a.k.a. GU280_gp10)
  Promoter: CMV
  Tag / fusion protein: Cleavable TEV;V5 (C terminal on backbone)
  Cloning method: Unknown
Resource information
  A portion of this plasmid was derived from a plasmid made by: GinkgoBioworks
Depositor comments: NCBI reference sequence: YP_009724397.2
How to cite: pGBW-m4134550 was a gift from Ginkgo Bioworks & Benjie Chen (Addgene plasmid # 152617 ; http://n2t.net/addgene:152617 ; RRID:Addgene_152617)
