[The description below was written by a language model from this plasmid's Addgene catalogue record and pLannotate feature annotations shown in this document.]
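Description:
pGBW-m4134550 is a mammalian expression plasmid carrying the wild-type nucleocapsid (N) gene of SARS-CoV-2 in the pTwist_CMV_Puro_6 backbone. The full sequence record is about 7.4 kb. It is propagated in E. coli as a high-copy plasmid through a ColE1/pUC-type origin and selected with ampicillin via a complete β-lactamase (AmpR) gene. A short additional bla fragment is also annotated near the origin.

The N coding sequence lies directly downstream of the human cytomegalovirus immediate-early enhancer and promoter elements, which drive strong constitutive transcription in mammalian cells. The automated annotation detects the promoter as a small fragment plus a truncated CMV form. The catalogue entry lists a backbone-encoded C-terminal tag consisting of a TEV protease cleavage site followed by a V5 epitope, which would allow antibody detection or pull-down and subsequent tag removal. These tag elements are not annotated in the feature table, although there is unannotated space between the end of the N reading frame and the SV40 polyadenylation signal. That signal is annotated on the opposite strand to the N coding sequence.

A separate cassette uses the human ubiquitin C promoter to express puromycin N-acetyltransferase, terminated by a synthetic poly(A) signal, so that transfected cells can be selected with puromycin. β-globin insulator elements, T7 and rrnG terminators and a further synthetic poly(A) signal lie between the expression units and bacterial elements, presumably to limit read-through and transcriptional interference.

The construct suits transient or stably selected expression of tagged N protein in mammalian cells, for example for localisation, interaction or antibody-validation studies, though the record states no purpose beyond expression.
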