Features (pLannotate 1.2.2; 19 found; start..end, strand, type, name):
      5..1261    +  CDS            N: NCAP_SARS2 - Experimental evidence at protein level: Swiss-Prot protein existence level 1. Packages the positive strand viral genome RNA into a helical ribonucleocapsid (RNP) and plays a fundamental role during virion assembly through its interactions with the viral genome and membrane protein M. Plays an important role in enhancing the efficiency of subgenomic viral RNA transcription as well as viral replication (By similarity). May modulate transforming growth factor-beta signaling by binding host smad3 (By similarity). From Severe acute respiratory syndrome coronavirus 2 (2019-nCoV) (SARS-C
   1377..1498    -  polyA_signal   SV40 poly(A) signal: SV40 polyadenylation signal
   1521..1590    -  CDS            large T antigen (fragment): large T antigen from SV40 (simian virus 40)
   1613..1659    +  terminator     T7 terminator: transcription terminator for bacteriophage T7 RNA polymerase
   1689..1825    +  terminator     rrnG terminator: transcription terminator from the E. coli ribosomal RNA rrnG operon (Albrechtsen et al., 1991)
   1870..1941    +  misc_feature   3' β-globin insulator: insulator downstream of the human β-globin locus (Farrell et al., 2002)
   2167..2755    -  rep_origin     ori: high-copy-number ColE1/pMB1/pBR322/pUC origin of replication
   2927..2991    -  CDS            bla(M) (fragment): β-lactamase lacking the signal sequence; bla(M); allows cytosolic expression of β-lactamase
   3255..4464    +  promoter       UbC promoter: human ubiquitin C promoter
   4468..5065    +  CDS            PuroR (fragment): puromycin N-acetyltransferase; pac from Streptomyces; confers resistance to puromycin
   5094..5142    +  polyA_signal   poly(A) signal: synthetic polyadenylation signal
   5408..6268    +  CDS            AmpR: β-lactamase; bla; confers resistance to ampicillin, carbenicillin, and related antibiotics
   6281..6417    +  terminator     rrnG terminator: transcription terminator from the E. coli ribosomal RNA rrnG operon (Albrechtsen et al., 1991)
   6562..6633    +  misc_feature   5' β-globin insulator: insulator upstream of the human β-globin locus (Farrell et al., 2002)
   6638..6684    -  terminator     T7 terminator: transcription terminator for bacteriophage T7 RNA polymerase
   6702..6750    -  polyA_signal   poly(A) signal: synthetic polyadenylation signal
   6831..7134    +  enhancer       CMV enhancer: human cytomegalovirus immediate early enhancer
   7207..7224    -  promoter       CMV promoter (fragment): human cytomegalovirus (CMV) immediate early promoter
   7287..7338    +  promoter       CMVd2 promoter: truncated human cytomegalovirus (CMV) immediate early promoter that yields moderately reduced expression relative to the full-length promoter
>Addgene plasmid #152617 | pGBW-m4134550 | depositor full sequence | sequence record 295629 | Full Sequence
CACCATGTCTGATAATGGACCACAGAACCAACGCAATGCACCCCGAATCACTTTTGGCGGTCCGTCCGAC
AGTACCGGGAGCAACCAGAACGGCGAAAGATCGGGAGCTCGTTCAAAACAGCGGAGGCCTCAAGGGTTAC
CCAATAACACGGCCAGCTGGTTCACAGCGTTGACCCAGCATGGCAAGGAGGACCTCAAGTTCCCTCGGGG
TCAGGGGGTCCCAATAAATACAAACAGTTCCCCTGATGACCAAATTGGATACTATAGACGCGCTACTAGG
AGGATCCGTGGCGGGGATGGAAAAATGAAGGACCTTTCTCCCAGATGGTACTTTTATTACCTGGGTACTG
GCCCAGAGGCCGGTCTACCGTATGGAGCAAACAAAGATGGCATTATTTGGGTGGCCACGGAAGGAGCACT
GAATACCCCAAAGGATCACATCGGCACCCGGAATCCAGCCAACAATGCTGCTATCGTTCTGCAACTCCCC
CAGGGGACAACATTGCCTAAAGGCTTCTATGCCGAGGGCAGTAGAGGTGGCAGCCAGGCGTCCTCACGCA
GCTCTTCTCGATCTCGGAACAGCTCAAGAAATTCCACTCCCGGGAGTTCCCGAGGAACCAGCCCAGCAAG
GATGGCTGGCAATGGTGGAGATGCCGCTCTGGCCCTACTTCTGCTGGACCGCCTCAATCAGTTAGAATCA
AAGATGTCGGGGAAGGGGCAGCAACAGCAGGGACAGACCGTAACTAAAAAGAGTGCAGCGGAGGCCTCTA
AAAAGCCTCGGCAGAAACGTACGGCAACAAAGGCTTACAACGTGACCCAGGCCTTTGGCCGTAGAGGACC
CGAACAGACACAAGGGAACTTTGGTGACCAAGAGTTGATAAGGCAGGGAACCGACTACAAACACTGGCCT
CAGATCGCCCAATTCGCACCGAGCGCGAGCGCATTTTTCGGAATGTCACGAATTGGCATGGAGGTGACAC
CTTCGGGAACCTGGCTGACATACACTGGCGCCATAAAGCTCGATGACAAAGATCCCAACTTCAAGGATCA
AGTCATCTTGCTGAATAAGCATATTGACGCGTATAAAACTTTTCCACCCACGGAACCGAAGAAGGACAAG
AAAAAGAAAGCTGATGAGACACAGGCGCTTCCACAAAGGCAGAAAAAGCAGCAGACGGTTACTCTACTGC
CCGCCGCAGACCTAGATGACTTCTCCAAACAGCTTCAGCAGTCTATGAGTAGCGCCGACTCAACCCAAGC
TGAAAACCTTTACTTTCAGTCGGGGAAACCTATACCCAATCCACTTCTCGGCTTAGATTCTACCTAAGCT
AGCTTGACTGACTGAGATACAGCGTACCTTCAGCTCACAGACATGATAAGATACATTGATGAGTTTGGAC
AAACCACAACTAGAATGCAGTGAAAAAAATGCTTTATTTGTGAAATTTGTGATGCTATTGCTTTATTTGT
AACCATTATAAGCTGCAATAAACAAGTTAACAACAACAATTGCATTCATTTTATGTTTCAGGTTCAGGGG
GAGGTGTGGGAGGTTTTTTAAAGCAAGTAAAACCTCTACAAATGTGGTATTGGCCCATCTCTATCGGTAT
CGTAGCATAACCCCTTGGGGCCTCTAAACGGGTCTTGAGGGGTTTTTTGTGCCCCTCGGGCCGGATTGCT
ATCTACCGGCATTGGCGCAGAAAAAAATGCCTGATGCGACGCTGCGCGTCTTATACTCCCACATATGCCA
GATTCAGCAACGGATACGGCTTCCCCAACTTGCCCACTTCCATACGTGTCCTCCTTACCAGAAATTTATC
CTTAAGGTCGTCAGCTATCCTGCAGGCGATCTCTCGATTTCGATCAAGACATTCCTTTAATGGTCTTTTC
TGGACACCACTAGGGGTCAGAAGTAGTTCATCAAACTTTCTTCCCTCCCTAATCTCATTGGTTACCTTGG
GCTATCGAAACTTAATTAACCAGTCAAGTCAGCTACTTGGCGAGATCGACTTGTCTGGGTTTCGACTACG
CTCAGAATTGCGTCAGTCAAGTTCGATCTGGTCCTTGCTATTGCACCCGTTCTCCGATTACGAGTTTCAT
TTAAATCATGTGAGCAAAAGGCCAGCAAAAGGCCAGGAACCGTAAAAAGGCCGCGTTGCTGGCGTTTTTC
CATAGGCTCCGCCCCCCTGACGAGCATCACAAAAATCGACGCTCAAGTCAGAGGTGGCGAAACCCGACAG
GACTATAAAGATACCAGGCGTTTCCCCCTGGAAGCTCCCTCGTGCGCTCTCCTGTTCCGACCCTGCCGCT
TACCGGATACCTGTCCGCCTTTCTCCCTTCGGGAAGCGTGGCGCTTTCTCATAGCTCACGCTGTAGGTAT
CTCAGTTCGGTGTAGGTCGTTCGCTCCAAGCTGGGCTGTGTGCACGAACCCCCCGTTCAGCCCGACCGCT
GCGCCTTATCCGGTAACTATCGTCTTGAGTCCAACCCGGTAAGACACGACTTATCGCCACTGGCAGCAGC
CACTGGTAACAGGATTAGCAGAGCGAGGTATGTAGGCGGTGCTACAGAGTTCTTGAAGTGGTGGCCTAAC
TACGGCTACACTAGAAGAACAGTATTTGGTATCTGCGCTCTGCTGAAGCCAGTTACCTTCGGAAAAAGAG
TTGGTAGCTCTTGATCCGGCAAACAAACCACCGCTGGTAGCGGTGGTTTTTTTGTTTGCAAGCAGCAGAT
TACGCGCAGAAAAAAAGGATCTCAAGAAGATCCTTTGATCTTTTCTACGGGGTCTGACGCTCAGTGGAAC
GAAAACTCACGTTAAGGGATTTTGGTCATGAGATTATCAAAAAGGATCTTCACCTAGATCCTTTTAAATT
AAAAATGAAGTTTTAAATCAATCTAAAGTATATATGAGTAAACTTGGTCTGACAGTTACCAATGCTTAAT
CAGTGAGGCACCTATCTCAGCGATCTGTCTATTTCGTTCATCCATAGTTGCATTTAAATTTCCGAACTCT
CCAAGGCCCTCGTCGGAAAATCTTCAAACCTTTCGTCCGATCCATCTTGCAGGCTACCTCTCGAACGAAC
TATCGCAAGTCTCTTGGCCGGCCTTGCGCCTTGGCTATTGCTTGGCAGCGCCTATCGCCAGGTATTACTC
CAATCCCGAATATCCGAGATCGGGATCACCCGAGAGAAGTTCAACCTACATCCTCAATCCCGATCTATCC
GAGATCCGAGGAATATCGAAATCGGGGCGCGCCTGGCCTCCGCGCCGGGTTTTGGCGCCTCCCGCGGGCG
CCCCCCTCGTCACGGCGAGCGCTGCCACGTCAGACGAAGGGCGCAGGAGCGTCCTGATCCTTCCGCCCGG
ACGCTCAGGACAGCGGCCCGCTGCTCATAAGACTCGGCCTTAGAACCCCAGTATCAGCAGAAGGACATTT
TAGGACGGGACTTGGGTGACTCTAGGGCACTGGTTTTCTTTCCAGAGAGCGGAACAGGCGAGGAAAAGTA
GTCCCTTCTCGGCGATTCTGCGGAGGGATCTCCGTGGGGCGGTGAACGCCGATGATTATATAAGGACGCG
CCGGGTGTGGCACAGCTAGTTCCGTCGCAGCCGGGATTTGGGTCGCGGTTCTTGTTTGTGGATCGCTGTG
ATCGTCACTTGGTGAGTAGCGGGCTGCTGGGCTGGCCGGGGCTTTCGTGGCCGCCGGGCCGCTCGGTGGG
ACGGAAGCGTGTGGAGAGACCGCCAAGGGCTGTAGTCTGGGTCCGCGAGCAAGGTTGCCCTGAACTGGGG
GTTGGGGGGAGCGCAGCAAAATGGCGGCTGTTCCCGAGTCTTGAATGGAAGACGCTTGTGAGGCGGGCTG
TGAGGTCGTTGAAACAAGGTGGGGGGCATGGTGGGCGGCAAGAACCCAAGGTCTTGAGCCCTTCGCTAAT
GCGGGAAAGCTCTTATTCGGGTGAGATGGGCTGGGCACCATCTGGGGACCCTGACGTGAAGTTTGTCACT
GACTGGAGAACTCGGTTTGTCGTCTGTTGCGGGGGCGGCAGTTATGGCGGTGCCGTTGGGCAGTGCACCC
GTACCTTTGGGAGCGCGCGCCCTCGTCGTGTCGTGACGTCACCCGTTCTGTTGGCTTATAATGCAGGGTG
GGGCCACCTGCCGGTAGGTGTGCGGTAGGCTTTTCTCCGTCGCAGGACGCAGGGTTCGGGCCTAGGGTAG
GCTCTCCTGAATCGACAGGCGCCGGACCTCTGGTGAGGGGAGGGATAAGTGAGGCGTCAGTTTCTTTGGT
CGGTTTTATGTACCTATCTTCTTAAGTAGCTGAAGCTCCGGTTTTGAACTATGCGCTCGGGGTTGGCGAG
TGTGTTTTGTGAAGTTTTTTAGGCACCTTTTGAAATGTAATCATTTGGGTCAATATGTAATTTTCAGTGT
TAGACTTGTAAATTGTCCGCTAAATTCTGGCCGTTTTTGGCTTTTTTGTTAGACAACATGACCGAGTACA
AGCCCACGGTGCGCCTCGCCACCCGCGACGACGTCCCCAGGGCCGTACGCACCCTCGCCGCCGCGTTCGC
CGACTACCCCGCCACGCGCCACACCGTCGATCCGGACCGCCACATCGAGCGGGTCACCGAGCTGCAAGAA
CTCTTCCTCACGCGCGTCGGGCTCGACATCGGCAAGGTGTGGGTCGCGGACGACGGCGCCGCGGTGGCGG
TCTGGACCACGCCGGAGAGCGTCGAAGCGGGGGCGGTGTTCGCCGAGATCGGCCCGCGCATGGCCGAGTT
GAGCGGTTCCCGGCTGGCCGCGCAGCAACAGATGGAGGGCCTCCTGGCGCCGCACCGGCCCAAGGAGCCC
GCGTGGTTCCTGGCCACCGTCGGCGTCTCGCCCGACCACCAGGGCAAGGGTCTGGGCAGCGCCGTCGTGC
TCCCCGGAGTGGAGGCCGCCGAGCGCGCCGGGGTGCCCGCCTTCCTGGAGACCTCCGCGCCCCGCAACCT
CCCCTTCTACGAGCGGCTCGGCTTCACCGTCACCGCCGACGTCGAGGTGCCCGAAGGACCGCGCACCTGG
TGCATGACCCGCAAGCCCGGTGCCTAGGCTAGTATGTAAGCCTAGTCTTAGATAATAAAATCGCTATCCA
TCGAAGATGGATGTGTGTTGGTTTTTTGTGTGTGTAACGCTAGGCGCGCCTGGTGTACCGAGAACGATCC
TCTCAGTGCGAGTCTCGACGATCCATATCGTTGCTTGGCAGTCAGCCAGTCGGAATCCAGCTTGGGACCC
AGGAAGTCCAATCGTCAGATATTGTACTCAAGCCTGGTCACGGCAGCGTACCGATCTGTTTAAACCTAGA
TATTGATAGTCTGATCGGTCAACGTATAATCGAGTCCTAGCTTTTGCAAACATCTATCAAGAGACAGGAT
CAGCAGGAGGCTTTCGCATGAGTATTCAACATTTCCGTGTCGCCCTTATTCCCTTTTTTGCGGCATTTTG
CCTTCCTGTTTTTGCTCACCCAGAAACGCTGGTGAAAGTAAAAGATGCTGAAGATCAGTTGGGTGCGCGA
GTGGGTTACATCGAACTGGATCTCAACAGCGGTAAGATCCTTGAGAGTTTTCGCCCCGAAGAACGCTTTC
CAATGATGAGCACTTTTAAAGTTCTGCTATGTGGCGCGGTATTATCCCGTATTGACGCCGGGCAAGAGCA
ACTCGGTCGCCGCATACACTATTCTCAGAATGACTTGGTTGAGTATTCACCAGTCACAGAAAAGCATCTT
ACGGATGGCATGACAGTAAGAGAATTATGCAGTGCTGCCATAACCATGAGTGATAACACTGCGGCCAACT
TACTTCTGACAACGATTGGAGGACCGAAGGAGCTAACCGCTTTTTTGCACAACATGGGGGATCATGTAAC
TCGCCTTGATCGTTGGGAACCGGAGCTGAATGAAGCCATACCAAACGACGAGCGTGACACCACGATGCCT
GTAGCAATGGCAACAACCTTGCGTAAACTATTAACTGGCGAACTACTTACTCTAGCTTCCCGGCAACAGT
TGATAGACTGGATGGAGGCGGATAAAGTTGCAGGACCACTTCTGCGCTCGGCCCTTCCGGCTGGCTGGTT
TATTGCTGATAAATCTGGAGCCGGTGAGCGTGGGTCTCGCGGTATCATTGCAGCACTGGGGCCAGATGGT
AAGCCCTCCCGTATCGTAGTTATCTACACGACGGGGAGTCAGGCAACTATGGATGAACGAAATAGACAGA
TCGCTGAGATAGGTGCCTCACTGATTAAGCATTGGTAACCGATTCTAGGTGCATTGGCGCAGAAAAAAAT
GCCTGATGCGACGCTGCGCGTCTTATACTCCCACATATGCCAGATTCAGCAACGGATACGGCTTCCCCAA
CTTGCCCACTTCCATACGTGTCCTCCTTACCAGAAATTTATCCTTAAGATCGTTTAAACTCGACTCTGGC
TCTATCGAATCTCCGTCGTTTCGAGCTTACGCGAACAGCCGTGGCGCTCATTTGCTCGTCGGGCATCGAA
TCTCGTCAGCTATCGTCAGCTTACCTTTTTGGCAGCGATCGCGGCTCCCGACATCTTGGACCATTAGCTC
CACAGGTATCTTCTTCCCTCTAGTGGTCATAACAGCAGCTTCAGCTACCTCTCAATTCAAAAAACCCCTC
AAGACCCGTTTAGAGGCCCCAAGGGGTTATGCTATCAATCGTTGCGTTACACACACAAAAAACCAACACA
CATCCATCTTCGATGGATAGCGATTTTATTATCTAACTGCTGATCGAGTGTAGCCAGATCTAGTAATCAA
TTACGGGGTCATTAGTTCATAGCCCATATATGGAGTTCCGCGTTACATAACTTACGGTAAATGGCCCGCC
TGGCTGACCGCCCAACGACCCCCGCCCATTGACGTCAATAATGACGTATGTTCCCATAGTAACGCCAATA
GGGACTTTCCATTGACGTCAATGGGTGGAGTATTTACGGTAAACTGCCCACTTGGCAGTACATCAAGTGT
ATCATATGCCAAGTACGCCCCCTATTGACGTCAATGACGGTAAATGGCCCGCCTGGCATTATGCCCAGTA
CATGACCTTATGGGACTTTCCTACTTGGCAGTACATCTACGTATTAGTCATCGCTATTACCATGCTGATG
CGGTTTTGGCAGTACATCAATGGGCGTGGATAGCGGTTTGACTCACGGGGATTTCCAAGTCTCCACCCCA
TTGACGTCAATGGGAGTTTGTTTTGGCACCAAAATCAACGGGACTTTCCAAAATGTCGTAACAACTCCGC
CCCATTGACGCAAATGGGCGGTAGGCGTGTACGGTGGGAGGTCTATATAAGCAGAGCTGGTTTAGTGAAC
CGTCAGATCAGATCTTTGTCGATCCTACCATCCACTCGACACACCCGCCAGCGGCCGC
